>Addgene plasmid #230370 | AiP13035 - pAAV-AiE0468m_3xC2-minBG-SYFP2-WPRE3-BGHpA (Alias: CN3035) | addgene full sequence | sequence record 461914 | Addgene NGS Result
CCTGCAGGCAGCTGCGCGCTCGCTCGCTCACTGAGGCCGCCCGGGCGTCGGGCGACCTTTGGTCGCCCGG
CCTCAGTGAGCGAGCGAGCGCGCAGAGAGGGAGTGGCCAACTCCATCACTAGGGGTTCCTGCGGCCGCAC
GCGTGAGAATATCAAACCCATCAAAAATCACCGAGATCAGTGCAAAGACTGAAGCAGAAAGACACAGCCT
CTAAATAGGAGCGGCCTTAATGAAAGTGCATCACCTCAGAGCCAACATGAAGTCTGCAGATGGGATGCAC
CTGCCTCCTGAGAACCTCACAGAGGGAAATCAAGCATCAGAACCCAGAATGGAAGCAGAAAACCCCCAAT
CAGACTCCTCGGAGACACTTCAGAAAAGGAACTCTCAGCTTGCAAAACAACAGGTGCATCTCGAGAATAT
CAAACCCATCAAAAATCACCGAGATCAGTGCAAAGACTGAAGCAGAAAGACACAGCCTCTAAATAGGAGC
GGCCTTAATGAAAGTGCATCACCTCAGAGCCAACATGAAGTCTGCAGATGGGATGCACCTGCCTCCTGAG
AACCTCACAGAGGGAAATCAAGCATCAGAACCCAGAATGGAAGCAGAAAACCCCCAATCAGACTCCTCGG
AGACACTTCAGAAAAGGAACTCTCAGCTTGCAAAACAACAGGTGCATCTCGAGAATATCAAACCCATCAA
AAATCACCGAGATCAGTGCAAAGACTGAAGCAGAAAGACACAGCCTCTAAATAGGAGCGGCCTTAATGAA
AGTGCATCACCTCAGAGCCAACATGAAGTCTGCAGATGGGATGCACCTGCCTCCTGAGAACCTCACAGAG
GGAAATCAAGCATCAGAACCCAGAATGGAAGCAGAAAACCCCCAATCAGACTCCTCGGAGACACTTCAGA
AAAGGAACTCTCAGCTTGCAAAACAACAGGTGCATCTCGAGCTCGGGCTGGGCATAAAAGTCAGGGCAGA
GCCATCTATTGCTTACATTTGCTTCTGGGATCCAGATCTTTCGAAGCTAGCGCTACCGGTCGCCACCATG
GTGAGCAAGGGCGAGGAGCTGTTCACCGGGGTGGTGCCCATCCTGGTCGAGCTGGACGGCGACGTAAACG
GCCACAAGTTCAGCGTGTCCGGCGAGGGCGAGGGCGATGCCACCTACGGCAAGCTGACCCTGAAGCTGAT
CTGCACCACCGGCAAGCTGCCCGTGCCCTGGCCCACCCTCGTGACCACCCTGGGCTACGGCGTGCAGTGC
TTCGCCCGCTACCCCGACCACATGAAGCAGCACGACTTCTTCAAGTCCGCCATGCCCGAAGGCTACGTCC
AGGAGCGCACCATCTTCTTCAAGGACGACGGCAACTACAAGACCCGCGCCGAGGTGAAGTTCGAGGGCGA
CACCCTGGTGAACCGCATCGAGCTGAAGGGCATCGACTTCAAGGAGGACGGCAACATCCTGGGGCACAAG
CTGGAGTACAACTACAACAGCCACAACGTCTATATCACCGCCGACAAGCAGAAGAACGGCATCAAGGCCA
ACTTCAAGATCCGCCACAACATCGAGGACGGCGGCGTGCAGCTCGCCGACCACTACCAGCAGAACACCCC
CATCGGCGACGGCCCCGTGCTGCTGCCCGACAACCACTACCTGAGCTACCAGTCCAAGCTGAGCAAAGAC
CCCAACGAGAAGCGCGATCACATGGTCCTGCTGGAGTTCGTGACCGCCGCCGGGATCACTCTCGGCATGG
ACGAGCTGTACAAGTAAGTCGACGGCGCGCCGCGGCCGCGAATTCGATATCATAATCAACCTCTGGATTA
CAAAATTTGTGAAAGATTGACTGGTATTCTTAACTATGTTGCTCCTTTTACGCTATGTGGATACGCTGCT
TTAATGCCTTTGTATCATGCTATTGCTTCCCGTATGGCTTTCATTTTCTCCTCCTTGTATAAATCCTGGT
TAGTTCTTGCCACGGCGGAACTCATCGCCGCCTGCCTTGCCCGCTGCTGGACAGGGGCTCGGCTGTTGGG
CACTGACAATTCCGTGGCTCGAGAGATCTTCGACTGTGCCTTCTAGTTGCCAGCCATCTGTTGTTTGCCC
CTCCCCCGTGCCTTCCTTGACCCTGGAAGGTGCCACTCCCACTGTCCTTTCCTAATAAAATGAGGAAATT
GCATCGCATTGTCTGAGTAGGTGTCATTCTATTCTGGGGGGTGGGGTGGGGCAGGACAGCAAGGGGGAGG
ATTGGGAAGACAATAGCAGGCATGAGATCTCACGTGCGGACCGAGCGGCCGCAGGAACCCCTAGTGATGG
AGTTGGCCACTCCCTCTCTGCGCGCTCGCTCGCTCACTGAGGCCGGGCGACCAAAGGTCGCCCGACGCCC
GGGCTTTGCCCGGGCGGCCTCAGTGAGCGAGCGAGCGCGCAGCTGCCTGCAGGGGCGCCTGATGCGGTAT
TTTCTCCTTACGCATCTGTGCGGTATTTCACACCGCATA
[95 nt withheld, positions 2490-2584]
T
[46 nt withheld, positions 2586-2631]
C
[141 nt withheld, positions 2633-2773]
CCTTTGACGTTGGAGTCCACGTTCTTT
[37 nt withheld, positions 2801-2837]
ACTCTATCTCGGGCTATTCTTTTGATTTATAAGGGATTTTGCCGATTTCGGTCTATTGGTTAAAAAATGA
GCTGATTTAACAAAAATTTAACGCGAATTTTAACAAAATATTAACGTTTACAATTTTATGGTGCACTCTC
AGTACAATCTGCTCTGATGCCGCATAGTTAAGCCAGCCCCGACACCCGCCAACACCCGCTGACGCGCCCT
GACGGGCTTGTCTGCTCCCGGCATCCGCTTACAGACAAGCTGTGACCGTCTCCGGGAGCTGCATGTGTCA
GAGGTTTTCACCGTCATCACCGAAACGCGCGAGACGAAAGGGCCTCGTGATACGCCTATTTTTATAGGTT
AATGTCATGATAATAATGGTTTCTTAGACGTCAGGTGGCACTTTTCGGGGAAATGTGCGCGGAACCCCTA
TTTGTTTATTTTTCTAAATACATTCAAATATGTATCCGCTCATGAGACAATAACCCTGATAAATGCTTCA
ATAATATTGAAAAAGGAAGAGTATGAGTATTCAACATTTCCGTGTCGCCCTTATTCCCTTTTTTGCGGCA
TTTTGCCTTCCTGTTTTTGCTCACCCAGAAACGCTGGTGAAAGTAAAAGATGCTGAAGATCAGTTGGGTG
CACGAGTGGGTTACATCGAACTGGATCTCAACAGCGGTAAGATCCTTGAGAGTTTTCGCCCCGAAGAACG
TTTTCCAATGATGAGCACTTTTAAAGTTCTGCTATGTGGCGCGGTATTATCCCGTATTGACGCCGGGCAA
GAGCAACTCGGTCGCCGCATACACTATTCTCAGAATGACTTGGTTGAGTACTCACCAGTCACAGAAAAGC
ATCTTACGGATGGCATGACAGTAAGAGAATTATGCAGTGCTGCCATAACCATGAGTGATAACACTGCGGC
CAACTTACTTCTGACAACGATCGGAGGACCGAAGGAGCTAACCGCTTTTTTGCACAACATGGGGGATCAT
GTAACTCGCCTTGATCGTTGGGAACCGGAGCTGAATGAAGCCATACCAAACGACGAGCGTGACACCACGA
TGCCTGTAGCAATGGCAACAACGTTGCGCAAACTATTAACTGGCGAACTACTTACTCTAGCTTCCCGGCA
ACAATTAATAGACTGGATGGAGGCGGATAAAGTTGCAGGACCACTTCTGCGCTCGGCCCTTCCGGCTGGC
TGGTTTATTGCTGATAAATCTGGAGCCGGTGAGCGTGGGTCTCGCGGTATCATTGCAGCACTGGGGCCAG
ATGGTAAGCCCTCCCGTATCGTAGTTATCTACACGACGGGGAGTCAGGCAACTATGGATGAACGAAATAG
ACAGATCGCTGAGATAGGTGCCTCACTGATTAAGCATTGGTAACTGTCAGACCAAGTTTACTCATATATA
CTTTAGATTGATTTAAAACTTCATTTTTAATTTAAAAGGATCTAGGTGAAGATCCTTTTTGATAATCTCA
TGACCAAAATCCCTTAACGTGAGTTTTCGTTCCACTGAGCGTCAGACCCCGTAGAAAAGATCAAAGGATC
TTCTTGAGATCCTTTTTTTCTGCGCGTAATCTGCTGCTTGCAAACAAAAAAACCACCGCTACCAGCGGTG
GTTTGTTTGCCGGATCAAGAGCTACCAACTCTTTTTCCGAAGGTAACTGGCTTCAGCAGAGCGCAGATAC
CAAATACTGTTCTTCTAGTGTAGCCGTAGTTAGGCCACCACTTCAAGAACTCTGTAGCACCGCCTACATA
CCTCGCTCTGCTAATCCTGTTACCAGTGGCTGCTGCCAGTGGCGATAAGTCGTGTCTTACCGGGTTGGAC
TCAAGACGATAGTTACCGGATAAGGCGCAGCGGTCGGGCTGAACGGGGGGTTCGTGCACACAGCCCAGCT
TGGAGCGAACGACCTACACCGAACTGAGATACCTACAGCGTGAGCTATGAGAAAGCGCCACGCTTCCCGA
AGGGAGAAAGGCGGACAGGTATCCGGTAAGCGGCAGGGTCGGAACAGGAGAGCGCACGAGGGAGCTTCCA
GGGGGAAACGCCTGGTATCTTTATAGTCCTGTCGGGTTTCGCCACCTCTGACTTGAGCGTCGATTTTTGT
GATGCTCGTCAGGGGGGCGGAGCCTATGGAAAAACGCCAGCAACGCGGCCTTTTTACGGTTCCTGGCCTT
TTGCTGGCCTTTTGCTCACATGT
Features (pLannotate 1.2.2; 14 found; start..end, strand, type, name):
     12..39      +  repeat_region  AAV2 ITR (fragment): inverted terminal repeat of adeno-associated virus serotype 2 inverted
     68..95      +  repeat_region  AAV2 ITR (fragment): inverted terminal repeat of adeno-associated virus serotype 2 inverted
   1048..1764    +  CDS            SYFP2: SYFP2 is a basic (constitutively fluorescent) yellow fluorescent protein published in 2006, derived from Aequorea victoria. It is reported to be a very rapidly-maturing monomer with moderate acid sensitivity.
   1804..1961    +  misc_feature   WPRE (fragment): woodchuck hepatitis virus posttranscriptional regulatory element
   1967..2047    +  misc_feature   WPRE (fragment): woodchuck hepatitis virus posttranscriptional regulatory element
   2064..2175    +  polyA_signal   bGH poly(A) signal: bovine growth hormone polyadenylation signal
   2293..2433    +  repeat_region  AAV2 ITR: inverted terminal repeat of adeno-associated virus serotype 2 inverted
   2438..2489    -  misc_feature   bom (fragment): basis of mobility region from pBR322
   2508..2963    +  rep_origin     f1 ori (sequence partly withheld): f1 bacteriophage origin of replication; arrow indicates direction of (+) strand synthesis
   2964..3013    -  misc_feature   bom (fragment): basis of mobility region from pBR322
   3115..3150    -  CDS            rop (fragment): Rop protein, which maintains plasmids at low copy number; rop
   3245..3349    +  promoter       AmpR promoter: bla
   3350..4210    +  CDS            AmpR: β-lactamase; bla; confers resistance to ampicillin, carbenicillin, and related antibiotics
   4381..4969    +  rep_origin     ori: high-copy-number ColE1/pMB1/pBR322/pUC origin of replication
