[The description below was written by a language model from this plasmid's Addgene catalogue record and pLannotate feature annotations shown in this document.]
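Description:
AiP13035 (pAAV-AiE0468m_3xC2-minBG-SYFP2-WPRE3-BGHpA, alias CN3035) is an AAV transfer plasmid of about 5 kb built on a pAAV2 backbone and intended for packaging a recombinant adeno-associated virus genome that reports enhancer activity in the brain. In bacteria it is maintained through a high-copy ColE1/pUC-type origin and selected with ampicillin via the bla gene and its native promoter. An f1 phage origin is also present in the backbone, along with small remnants of the pBR322 bom and rop regions. The annotation finds a full AAV2 inverted terminal repeat downstream of the cassette and only short ITR fragments at the upstream end. This may reflect how the repeat was sequenced or annotated, and the record does not settle whether the left ITR is intact.

Between the ITRs, the AiE0468m_3xC2 enhancer is placed upstream of minBG, which the record lists as the promoter. The names suggest a triplicated core of the enhancer and a minimal beta-globin promoter, although the record does not spell either out. Neither element is annotated in the feature table, but they presumably occupy the unannotated stretch before the coding sequence. A minimal promoter has little activity on its own, so expression depends largely on the cell-type specificity of the enhancer. The payload is SYFP2, a monomeric, rapidly maturing yellow fluorescent protein derived from Aequorea victoria. It is followed by WPRE3, a shortened woodchuck hepatitis virus posttranscriptional element detected as two fragments, which boosts transcript expression while saving packaging capacity, and then by the bovine growth hormone polyadenylation signal. The construct belongs to a collection of enhancer AAVs for genetic access to cortical cell types, and it is used to label specific brain cell populations fluorescently. The record does not say which population this enhancer targets.
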