Addgene plasmid #230370: AiP13035 - pAAV-AiE0468m_3xC2-minBG-SYFP2-WPRE3-BGHpA (Alias: CN3035)
Purpose: AiE0468m_3xC2 is an enhancer sequence, designed to drive AAV-mediated transgene expression in specific populations of brain cells
Depositing lab: Allen Institute for Brain Science & Jonathan Ting. Depositing organization: Allen Institute. Publication: A suite of enhancer AAVs and transgenic mouse lines for genetic access to cortical cell types. Ben-Simon Y, Hooper M, Narayan S, Daigle TL, Dwivedi D, Way SW, Oster A, Stafford DA, Mich JK, Taormina MJ, Martinez RA, Opitz-Araya X, Roth JR, Alexander JR, Allen S, Amster A, Arbuckle J, Ayala A, Baker PM, Bakken TE, Barcelli T, Barta S, Bendrick J, Bertagnolli D, Bielstein C, Bishwakarma P, Bowlus J, Boyer G, Brouner K, Casian B, Casper T, Chakka AB, Chakrabarty R, Chance RK, Chavan S, Clark M, Colbert K, Collman F, Daniel S, Departee M, DiValentin P, Donadio N, Dotson N, Egdorf T, Fliss T, Gabitto M, Garcia J, Gary A, Gasperini M, Gloe J, Goldy J, Gore BB, Graybuck L, Greisman N, Haeseleer F, Halterman C, Haradon Z, Hastings SD, Helback O, Ho W, Hockemeyer D, Huang C, Huff S, Hunker A, Johansen N, Jones D, Juneau Z, Kalmbach B, Kannan M, Khem S, Kussick E, Kutsal R, Larsen R, Lee C, Lee AY, Leibly M, Lenz GH, Li S, Liang E, Lusk N, Madigan Z, Malloy J, Malone J, McCue R, Melchor J, Mollenkopf T, Moosman S, Morin E, Newman D, Ng L, Ngo K, Omstead V, Otto S, Oyama A, Pena N, Pham T, Phillips E, Pom CA, Potekhina L, Ransford S, Ray PL, Rette D, Reynoldson C, Rimorin C, Rocha D, Ruiz A, Sanchez REA, Sawyer L, Sedeno-Cortes A, Sevigny JP, Shapovalova N, Shepard N, Shulga L, Sigler AR, Siverts L, Soliman S, Somasundaram S, Staats B, Stewart K, Szelenyi E, Tieu M, Trader C, Tran A, van Velthoven CTJ, Walker M, Wang Y, Weed N, Wirthlin M, Wood T, Wynalda B, Yao Z, Zhou T, Ariza J, Dee N, Reding M, Ronellenfitch K, Mufti S, Sunkin SM, Smith KA, Esposito L, Waters J, Thyagarajan B, Yao S, Lein ES, Zeng H, Levi BP, Ngai J, Ting JT, Tasic B. Cell. 2025 May 16:S0092-8674(25)00513-6. doi: 10.1016/j.cell.2025.05.002. PubMed 40403729.
Backbone
  Vector backbone: pAAV2
  Vector type: AAV
Growth in bacteria
  Bacterial resistance: Ampicillin, 100 μg/mL
  Growth temperature: 37°C
  Growth strain: NEB Stable
  Copy number: High Copy
Gene/Insert
  Gene/Insert name: SYFP2
  Species: Synthetic
  Promoter: minBG
  Cloning method: Gibson Cloning
Terms and licenses: Academic/Nonprofit Terms; Industry Terms: Not Available to Industry
How to cite: AiP13035 - pAAV-AiE0468m_3xC2-minBG-SYFP2-WPRE3-BGHpA (Alias: CN3035) was a gift from Allen Institute for Brain Science & Jonathan Ting (Addgene plasmid # 230370 ; http://n2t.net/addgene:230370 ; RRID:Addgene_230370)
